Addgene plasmid #49129: pEMS2022
Purpose: AAV plasmid with DBH promoter (PRS2/3:Con) driving expression of iCre.
Depositing lab: Elizabeth Simpson. Depositing organization: University of British Columbia. Publication: New MiniPromoter Ple345 (NEFL) Drives Strong and Specific Expression in Retinal Ganglion Cells of Mouse and Primate Retina. Simpson E, Korecki AJ, Fornes O, McGill TJ, Cueva-Vargas JL, Agostinone J, Farkas RA, Hickmott JW, Lam SL, Mathelier A, Renner LM, Stoddard J, Zhou M, Di Polo A, Neuringer M, Wasserman WW. Hum Gene Ther. 2018 Jul 31. doi: 10.1089/hum.2018.118. PubMed 30062914.
Backbone
  Vector backbone: AAV2
  Vector type: Mammalian Expression, AAV
Growth in bacteria
  Bacterial resistance: Ampicillin, 100 μg/mL
  Growth temperature: 30°C
  Growth strain: Stbl2
  Copy number: Low Copy
Gene/Insert
  Gene/Insert name: ssAAV-PRS2/3:Con-iCre (alt name: iCre)
  Species: Synthetic
  Promoter: DBH
  Cloning method: Restriction Enzyme; 5′ cloning site Unknown (unknown if destroyed); 3′ cloning site Unknown (unknown if destroyed)
Terms and licenses: Academic/Nonprofit Terms; Industry Terms: Not Available to Industry
Depositor comments: For additional information, please see the following publications: Hwang DY et al., 2005. Genetically engineered dopamine beta-hydroxylase gene promoters with better phox2-binding sites drive significantly enhanced transgene expression in a noradrenergic cell-specific manner. Mol Ther 11, 132-141, PMID 15585414 (https://www.ncbi.nlm.nih.gov/pubmed/15585414) de Leeuw CN et al., rAAV-compatible MiniPromoters for restricted expression in the brain and eye. Mol Brain. 2016 May 10;9(1):52, PMID 27164903 (https://www.ncbi.nlm.nih.gov/pubmed/27164903) Please see the annotated GenBank file and the additional image file for the specific location of the minipromoter in this plasmid.
How to cite: pEMS2022 was a gift from Elizabeth Simpson (Addgene plasmid # 49129 ; http://n2t.net/addgene:49129 ; RRID:Addgene_49129)
