[The description below was written by a language model from this plasmid's Addgene catalogue record and the feature table of its GenBank file.]
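Description:
pEMS2022 is a 5,672 bp single-stranded AAV (ssAAV) transfer plasmid on an AAV2 backbone, designed for packaging a recombinant AAV genome that expresses iCre, a codon-improved Cre recombinase, in mammalian cells. Two AAV2 inverted terminal repeats flank the expression cassette and supply the cis signals needed for replication and encapsidation of the intervening DNA when helper functions are provided in trans. Outside the ITRs, the plasmid carries a ColE1/pUC-type origin, an f1 phage origin, remnants of the lac promoter/operator region, and the beta-lactamase gene for ampicillin selection in E. coli. The feature annotation calls the origin high-copy, whereas the catalogue entry lists the plasmid as low copy. The catalogue also specifies a recombination-deficient host strain, consistent with the known instability of ITR repeats.

Between the ITRs, the catalogue describes a synthetic dopamine beta-hydroxylase (DBH) promoter variant, PRS2/3:Con. According to the depositor's comments, it derives from engineered DBH promoters with improved Phox2-binding sites that give stronger, noradrenergic cell-specific expression. The feature table does not annotate the promoter or the iCre coding sequence, but their positions can be inferred from unannotated stretches: one upstream of a chimeric beta-globin/immunoglobulin intron, which generally enhances transcript processing, and one between that intron and the SV40 polyadenylation signal. A short "WELQut site" annotated in the promoter region is most likely a chance sequence match by the annotation software.

The construct belongs to a series of rAAV-compatible MiniPromoter plasmids for restricted expression in brain and eye. It would typically be used to deliver Cre to noradrenergic cells for recombination of loxP-flanked alleles or reporters.
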