LOCUS       Exported 5672 bp ds-DNA circular SYN 12-MAY-2021
DEFINITION  AAV plasmid with DBH promoter (PRS2/3:Con) driving expression of
            iCre..
ACCESSION   .
VERSION     .
KEYWORDS    pEMS2022
SOURCE      synthetic DNA construct
  ORGANISM  synthetic DNA construct
REFERENCE   1 (bases 1 to 5672)
  AUTHORS   Simpson E, Korecki AJ, Fornes O, McGill TJ, Cueva-Vargas JL,
            Agostinone J, Farkas RA, Hickmott JW, Lam SL, Mathelier A, Renner
            LM, Stoddard J, Zhou M, Di Polo A, Neuringer M, Wasserman WW
  TITLE     New MiniPromoter Ple345 (NEFL) Drives Strong and Specific Expression
            in Retinal Ganglion Cells of Mouse and Primate Retina.
  JOURNAL   Hum Gene Ther. 2018 Jul 31. doi: 10.1089/hum.2018.118.
  PUBMED    30062914
REFERENCE   2 (bases 1 to 5672)
  AUTHORS   .
  TITLE     Direct Submission
  JOURNAL   Exported May 12, 2021 from SnapGene Server 1.1.58
            http://www.snapgene.com
FEATURES             Location/Qualifiers
     source          1..5672
                     /organism="synthetic DNA construct"
                     /mol_type="other DNA"
     repeat_region   1..130
                     /label=AAV2 ITR
     CDS             388..399
                     /codon_start=1
                     /product="WELQut protease recognition and cleavage site"
                     /label=WELQut site
                     /translation="WELQ"
     intron          1230..1362
                     /label=chimeric intron
                     /note="chimera between introns from human beta-globin and
                     immunoglobulin heavy chain genes"
     primer_bind     1345..1364
                     /label=pMT2-F
                     /note="Synthetic intron, forward primer"
     polyA_signal    2443..2564
                     /label=SV40 poly(A) signal
                     /note="SV40 polyadenylation signal"
     primer_bind     complement(2454..2473)
                     /label=EBV-rev
                     /note="SV40 polyA terminator, reverse primer"
     primer_bind     2508..2527
                     /label=SV40pA-R
                     /note="SV40 polyA, reverse primer"
     repeat_region   2733..2862
                     /label=AAV2 ITR
     primer_bind     complement(2881..2898)
                     /label=M13 Forward
                     /note="In lacZ gene. Also called M13-F20 or M13 (-21)
                     Forward"
     primer_bind     complement(2881..2897)
                     /label=M13 fwd
                     /note="common sequencing primer, one of multiple similar
                     variants"
     primer_bind     complement(2890..2912)
                     /label=M13/pUC Forward
                     /note="In lacZ gene"
     rep_origin      3039..3494
                     /direction=RIGHT
                     /label=f1 ori
                     /note="f1 bacteriophage origin of replication; arrow
                     indicates direction of (+) strand synthesis"
     primer_bind     complement(3126..3145)
                     /label=F1ori-R
                     /note="F1 origin, reverse primer"
     primer_bind     3336..3357
                     /label=F1ori-F
                     /note="F1 origin, forward primer"
     promoter        3520..3624
                     /gene="bla"
                     /label=AmpR promoter
     CDS             3625..4485
                     /codon_start=1
                     /gene="bla"
                     /product="beta-lactamase"
                     /label=AmpR
                     /note="confers resistance to ampicillin, carbenicillin, and
                     related antibiotics"
                     /translation="MSIQHFRVALIPFFAAFCLPVFAHPETLVKVKDAEDQLGARVGYI
                     ELDLNSGKILESFRPEERFPMMSTFKVLLCGAVLSRIDAGQEQLGRRIHYSQNDLVEYS
                     PVTEKHLTDGMTVRELCSAAITMSDNTAANLLLTTIGGPKELTAFLHNMGDHVTRLDRW
                     EPELNEAIPNDERDTTMPVAMATTLRKLLTGELLTLASRQQLIDWMEADKVAGPLLRSA
                     LPAGWFIADKSGAGERGSRGIIAALGPDGKPSRIVVIYTTGSQATMDERNRQIAEIGAS
                     LIKHW"
     primer_bind     complement(3843..3862)
                     /label=Amp-R
                     /note="Ampicillin resistance gene, reverse primer"
     rep_origin      4656..5244
                     /direction=RIGHT
                     /label=ori
                     /note="high-copy-number ColE1/pMB1/pBR322/pUC origin of
                     replication"
     primer_bind     5145..5164
                     /label=pBR322ori-F
                     /note="pBR322 origin, forward primer"
     primer_bind     5398..5415
                     /label=L4440
                     /note="L4440 vector, forward primer"
     protein_bind    5532..5553
                     /label=CAP binding site
                     /bound_moiety="E. coli catabolite activator protein"
                     /note="CAP binding activates transcription in the presence
                     of cAMP."
     promoter        5568..5598
                     /label=lac promoter
                     /note="promoter for the E. coli lac operon"
     protein_bind    5606..5622
                     /label=lac operator
                     /bound_moiety="lac repressor encoded by lacI"
                     /note="The lac repressor binds to the lac operator to
                     inhibit transcription in E. coli. This inhibition can be
                     relieved by adding lactose or
                     isopropyl-beta-D-thiogalactopyranoside (IPTG)."
     primer_bind     5611..5633
                     /label=M13/pUC Reverse
                     /note="In lacZ gene"
     primer_bind     5630..5646
                     /label=M13 rev
                     /note="common sequencing primer, one of multiple similar
                     variants"
     primer_bind     5630..5646
                     /label=M13 Reverse
                     /note="In lacZ gene. Also called M13-rev"
ORIGIN
        1 ctgcgcgctc gctcgctcac tgaggccgcc cgggcaaagc ccgggcgtcg ggcgaccttt
       61 ggtcgcccgg cctcagtgag cgagcgagcg cgcagagagg gagtggccaa ctccatcact
      121 aggggttcct tgtagttaat gattaacccg ccatgctact tatctacgta gccatgctct
      181 aggaagatcg gaattcccta ggccggcctc tacttgtggg agaggacagg agggagaggt
      241 gccgtggtga gactgaccct cgggcccacg ggtggatgat ggcaaaggtc ctgtggcagg
      301 tgtgggagaa gcagggctgc ggccagctgc cctgagaggc ttcaaattca ggccagatct
      361 gctctgggca agaggaagct gtgggtttgg gagcttcaga gacaggggag caggcctgtc
      421 actcaccctc ttttccttaa aggctgtcac ccccagcagt gcaccctgca gcctgcctat
      481 cccctgtgca gctccagctc cgtctgtccc cagcaatgca ccccacgccc atgtccccca
      541 ctccctatga tgctctcgcg ccttctggag cagcagtggt accagctgga ggctgtggaa
      601 aaattgagag gagacaaaag tgggaagagc aggccgtgga gagagtgtct aaacacaggg
      661 actatttgga gattgtctta tttttggttt gaaatgggcc cacctgctag tattgtacaa
      721 acggctctgc tcgctaggcc aggcctgcag tggctacggg cctatccttc actggtcagc
      781 ctggagcagc tcctcggacc tcagtctgct catccgtggg tagaggcgac gcagacccca
      841 tcccactggg gactgggcca gacagcctgt gaggcagtca gctggtgcct ggccagaggg
      901 tgtctgaaag gcctcttggc tgcagggtgc atctgctttt gggacagctc ttcagagcca
      961 tctcagaagg gacagcatcc gcctgtctac ttcaactccc actgatgacg tccatgtgtc
     1021 attagtgcca attagaggag ggcagcaggc tgagtgcttg gcctggggcg caagcttgtg
     1081 ggagggataa ttggattacc cgctagacta atgtgattac ccgtgctgcc tggacccacc
     1141 ccattcagga ccagggcata aatggccagg tgggaccaga gagctcaccc cagccggcgc
     1201 gccgaagttg gtcgtgaggc actgggcagg taagtatcaa ggttacaaga caggtttaag
     1261 gagaccaata gaaactgggc ttgtcgagac agagaagact cttgcgtttc tgataggcac
     1321 ctattggtct tactgacatc cactttgcct ttctctccac aggtgtccac tcccaggcgg
     1381 ccgccaccat gtccaacctg ctgactgtgc accaaaacct gcctgccctc cctgtggatg
     1441 ccacctctga tgaagtcagg aagaacctga tggacatgtt cagggacagg caggccttct
     1501 ctgaacacac ctggaagatg ctcctgtctg tgtgcagatc ctgggctgcc tggtgcaagc
     1561 tgaacaacag gaaatggttc cctgctgaac ctgaggatgt gagggactac ctcctgtacc
     1621 tgcaagccag aggcctggct gtgaagacca tccaacagca cctgggccag ctcaacatgc
     1681 tgcacaggag atctggcctg cctcgccctt ctgactccaa tgctgtgtcc ctggtgatga
     1741 ggagaatcag aaaggagaat gtggatgctg gggagagagc caagcaggcc ctggcctttg
     1801 aacgcactga ctttgaccaa gtcagatccc tgatggagaa ctctgacaga tgccaggaca
     1861 tcaggaacct ggccttcctg ggcattgcct acaacaccct gctgcgcatt gccgaaattg
     1921 ccagaatcag agtgaaggac atctcccgca ccgatggtgg gagaatgctg atccacattg
     1981 gcaggaccaa gaccctggtg tccacagctg gtgtggagaa ggccctgtcc ctgggggtta
     2041 ccaagctggt ggagagatgg atctctgtgt ctggtgtggc tgatgacccc aacaactacc
     2101 tgttctgccg ggtcagaaag aatggtgtgg ctgccccttc tgccacctcc caactgtcca
     2161 cccgggccct ggaagggatc tttgaggcca cccaccgcct gatctatggt gccaaggatg
     2221 actctgggca gagatacctg gcctggtctg gccactctgc cagagtgggt gctgccaggg
     2281 acatggccag ggctggtgtg tccatccctg aaatcatgca ggctggtggc tggaccaatg
     2341 tgaacatagt gatgaactac atcagaaacc tggactctga gactggggcc atggtgaggc
     2401 tgctcgagga tggggactga gcggccgcga tcgcagacat gataagatac attgatgagt
     2461 ttggacaaac cacaactaga atgcagtgaa aaaaatgctt tatttgtgaa atttgtgatg
     2521 ctattgcttt atttgtaacc attataagct gcaataaaca agttaacaac aacaattgca
     2581 ttcattttat gtttcaggtt cagggggaga tgtgggaggt tttttaaagc aagtaaaacc
     2641 tctacaaatg tggtagtcga aattcccgat aaggatcttc ctagagcatg gctacgtaga
     2701 taagtagcat ggcgggttaa tcattaacta caaggaaccc ctagtgatgg agttggccac
     2761 tccctctctg cgcgctcgct cgctcactga ggccgggcga ccaaaggtcg cccgacgccc
     2821 gggctttgcc cgggcggcct cagtgagcga gcgagcgcgc agccttaatt aacctaattc
     2881 actggccgtc gttttacaac gtcgtgactg ggaaaaccct ggcgttaccc aacttaatcg
     2941 ccttgcagca catccccctt tcgccagctg gcgtaatagc gaagaggccc gcaccgatcg
     3001 cccttcccaa cagttgcgca gcctgaatgg cgaatgggnn nnnnnnnnnn nnnnnnnnnn
     3061 nnnnnnnnnn nnnnnnnnnn nnnnnnnnnn nnnnnnnnnn nnnnnnnnnn nnnnnnnnnn
     3121 nnnnnnnnnn nnnnnnnnnn nnnnnnnnnn nnnnnnnnnn nncnnnnnnn nnnnnnnnnn
     3181 nnnnnnnnnn nnnnnnnnnn nnnnnnnnnn nnnnnnnnnn nnnnnnnnnn nnnnnnnnnn
     3241 nnnnnnnnnn nnnnannnnn nnnnnnnnnn nnnnnnnnnn nnnnnnnnnn nnnnnnnnnn
     3301 nnnncctttg acgttggagt ccacgttctt taatagtgga ctcttgttcc aaactggaac
     3361 aacactcaac cctatctcgg tctattcttt tgatttataa gggattttgc cgatttcggc
     3421 ctattggtta aaaaatgagc tgatttaaca aaaatttaac gcgaatttta acaaaatatt
     3481 aacgcttaca atttaggtgg cacttttcgg ggaaatgtgc gcggaacccc tatttgttta
     3541 tttttctaaa tacattcaaa tatgtatccg ctcatgagac aataaccctg ataaatgctt
     3601 caataatatt gaaaaaggaa gagtatgagt attcaacatt tccgtgtcgc ccttattccc
     3661 ttttttgcgg cattttgcct tcctgttttt gctcacccag aaacgctggt gaaagtaaaa
     3721 gatgctgaag atcagttggg tgcacgagtg ggttacatcg aactggatct caacagcggt
     3781 aagatccttg agagttttcg ccccgaagaa cgttttccaa tgatgagcac ttttaaagtt
     3841 ctgctatgtg gcgcggtatt atcccgtatt gacgccgggc aagagcaact cggtcgccgc
     3901 atacactatt ctcagaatga cttggttgag tactcaccag tcacagaaaa gcatcttacg
     3961 gatggcatga cagtaagaga attatgcagt gctgccataa ccatgagtga taacactgcg
     4021 gccaacttac ttctgacaac gatcggagga ccgaaggagc taaccgcttt tttgcacaac
     4081 atgggggatc atgtaactcg ccttgatcgt tgggaaccgg agctgaatga agccatacca
     4141 aacgacgagc gtgacaccac gatgcctgta gcaatggcaa caacgttgcg caaactatta
     4201 actggcgaac tacttactct agcttcccgg caacaattaa tagactggat ggaggcggat
     4261 aaagttgcag gaccacttct gcgctcggcc cttccggctg gctggtttat tgctgataaa
     4321 tctggagccg gtgagcgtgg gtctcgcggt atcattgcag cactggggcc agatggtaag
     4381 ccctcccgta tcgtagttat ctacacgacg gggagtcagg caactatgga tgaacgaaat
     4441 agacagatcg ctgagatagg tgcctcactg attaagcatt ggtaactgtc agaccaagtt
     4501 tactcatata tactttagat tgatttaaaa cttcattttt aatttaaaag gatctaggtg
     4561 aagatccttt ttgataatct catgaccaaa atcccttaac gtgagttttc gttccactga
     4621 gcgtcagacc ccgtagaaaa gatcaaagga tcttcttgag atcctttttt tctgcgcgta
     4681 atctgctgct tgcaaacaaa aaaaccaccg ctaccagcgg tggtttgttt gccggatcaa
     4741 gagctaccaa ctctttttcc gaaggtaact ggcttcagca gagcgcagat accaaatact
     4801 gttcttctag tgtagccgta gttaggccac cacttcaaga actctgtagc accgcctaca
     4861 tacctcgctc tgctaatcct gttaccagtg gctgctgcca gtggcgataa gtcgtgtctt
     4921 accgggttgg actcaagacg atagttaccg gataaggcgc agcggtcggg ctgaacgggg
     4981 ggttcgtgca cacagcccag cttggagcga acgacctaca ccgaactgag atacctacag
     5041 cgtgagctat gagaaagcgc cacgcttccc gaagggagaa aggcggacag gtatccggta
     5101 agcggcaggg tcggaacagg agagcgcacg agggagcttc cagggggaaa cgcctggtat
     5161 ctttatagtc ctgtcgggtt tcgccacctc tgacttgagc gtcgattttt gtgatgctcg
     5221 tcaggggggc ggagcctatg gaaaaacgcc agcaacgcgg cctttttacg gttcctggcc
     5281 ttttgctggc cttttgctca catgttcttt cctgcgttat cccctgattc tgtggataac
     5341 cgtattaccg cctttgagtg agctgatacc gctcgccgca gccgaacgac cgagcgcagc
     5401 gagtcagtga gcgaggaagc ggaagagcgc ccaatacgca aaccgcctct ccccgcgcgt
     5461 tggccgattc attaatgcag ctggcacgac aggtttcccg actggaaagc gggcagtgag
     5521 cgcaacgcaa ttaatgtgag ttagctcact cattaggcac cccaggcttt acactttatg
     5581 cttccggctc gtatgttgtg tggaattgtg agcggataac aatttcacac aggaaacagc
     5641 tatgaccatg attacgccag atttaattaa gg
//
