>Addgene plasmid #49129 | pEMS2022 | addgene partial sequence | sequence record 92281 | EBV-rev 5'-GTGGTTTGTCCAAACTCATC-3'
CCATCCTCGAGCAGCCTCACCATGGCCCCAGTCTCAGAGTCCAGGTTTCTGATGTAGTTCATCACTATGT
TCACATTGGTCCAGCCACCAGCCTGCATGATTTCAGGGATGGACACACCAGCCCTGGCCATGTCCCTGGC
AGCACCCACTCTGGCAGAGTGGCCAGACCAGGCCAGGTATCTCTGCCCAGAGTCATCCTTGGCACCATAG
ATCAGGCGGTGGGTGGCCTCAAAGATCCCTTCCAGGGCCCGGGTGGACAGTTGGGAGGTGGCAGAAGGGG
CAGCCACACCATTCTTTCTGACCCGGCAGAACAGGTAGTTGTTGGGGTCATCAGCCACACCAGACACAGA
GATCCATCTCTCCACCAGCTTGGTAACCCCCAGGGACAGGGCCTTCTCCACACCAGCTGTGGACACCAGG
GTCTTGGTCCTGCCAATGTGGATCAGCATTCTCCCACCATCGGTGCGGGAGATGTCCTTCACTCTGATTC
TGGCAATTTCGGCAATGCGCAGCAGGGTGTTGTAGGCAATGCCCAGGAAGGCCAGGTTCCTGATGTCCTG
GCATCTGTCAGAGTTCTCCATCAGGGATCTGACTTGGTCAAAGTCAGTGCGTTCAAAGGCCAGGGCCTGC
TTGGCTCTCTCCCCAGCATCCACATTCTCCTTTCTGATTCTCCTCATCACCAGGGACACAGCATTGGAGT
CAGAAGGGCGAGGCAGGCCAGATCTCCTGTGCAGCATGTTGAGCTGGCCCAGGTGCTGTTGGATGGTCTT
CACAGCCAGGCCTCTGGCTTGCAGGTACAGGAGGTAGTCCCTCACATCCTCAGGTTCAGCAGGGAACCAT
TTCCTGTTGTTCAGCTTGCACCAGGCAGCCCAGGATCTGCACACAGACAGGAGCATCTTCCAGGTGTGTT
CAGAGAAGGCCTGCCTGTCC
