>Addgene plasmid #49129 | pEMS2022 | addgene partial sequence | sequence record 93574 | pCAGGS-3 5'-TCCTTAAACCTGTCTTGTAA-3'
GACCAACTTCGGCGCGCCGGCTGGGGTGAGCTCTCTGGTCCCACCTGGCCATTTATGCCCTGGTCCTGAA
TGGGGTGGGTCCAGGCAGCACGGGTAATCACATTAGTCTAGCGGGTAATCCAATTATCCCTCCCACAAGC
TTGCGCCCCAGGCCAAGCACTCAGCCTGCTGCCCTCCTCTAATTGGCACTAATGACACATGGACGTCATC
AGTGGGAGTTGAAGTAGACAGGCGGATGCTGTCCCTTCTGAGATGGCTCTGAAGAGCTGTCCCAAAAGCA
GATGCACCCTGCAGCCAAGAGGCCTTTCAGACACCCTCTGGCCAGGCACCAGCTGACTGCCTCACAGGCT
GTCTGGCCCAGTCCCCAGTGGGATGGGGTCTGCGTCGCCTCTACCCACGGATGAGCAGACTGAGGTCCGA
GGAGCTGCTCCAGGCTGACCAGTGAAGGATAGGCCCGTAGCCACTGCAGGCCTGGCCTAGCGAGCAGAGC
CGTTTGTACAATACTAGCAGGTGGGCCCATTTCAAACCAAAAATAAGACAATCTCCAAATAGTCCCTGTG
TTTAGACACTCTCTCCACGGCCTGCTCTTCCCACTTTTGTCTCCTCTCAATTTTTCCACAGCCTCCAGCT
GGTACCACTGCTGCTCCAGAAGGCGCGAGAGCATCATAGGGAGTGGGGGACATGGGCGTGGGGTGCATTG
CTGGGGACAGACGGAGCTGGAGCTGCACAGGGGATAGGCAGGCTGCAGGGTGCACTGCTGGGGGTGACAG
CCTTTAAGGAAAAGAGGGTGAGTGACAGGCCTGCTCCCCTGTCTCTGAAGCTCCCAAACCCACAGCTTCC
TCTTGCCCAGAGCAGATCTGGCCTGAATTTGAAGCCTCTCAGGGCAGCTGGCCGCAGCCCTGCTTCTCCC
ACACCTGCCACAGGACCTT
